>Addgene plasmid #105262 | YIplac211-iGFP-TLG2 | addgene full sequence | sequence record 202380 | Addgene NGS Result
GCGCCCAATACGCAAACCGCCTCTCCCCGCGCGTTGGCCGATTCATTAATGCAGCTGGCACGACAGGTTT
CCCGACTGGAAAGCGGGCAGTGAGCGCAACGCAATTAATGTGAGTTAGCTCACTCATTAGGCACCCCAGG
CTTTACACTTTATGCTTCCGGCTCGTATGTTGTGTGGAATTGTGAGCGGATAACAATTTCACACAGGAAA
CAGCTATGACCATGATTACGCCAAGCTTAAGAGTTAGTCGTTGATATGGTATTCTCTAATACCGAAAATA
ACTTAGTACATATAAACGCGTAAAGTTCACGCGTTTATATCACCCTACCATATGACATTCTAACCCTACT
AATTTTTTATCAAAGCTAATAGGGTTGTATTTTATTATCTTTTACACCTACCTTTTTTTTTTGTATATGC
CCTATAGATGAATTATAATTGTTGGACCGGTTTGTATTGGGCTTTTAAGGTGTAAAGTGAGTGCGTATAG
ATTATAGCAGAATAGACTATAAGTACGGCAAGACAGGAAAGTCTCCAATTGATGTACATTTTATCGCTTT
GTGATCTAGGCAGTCGTTACAAACATGTTTATGGATAGCACTGAGAGCCTTTTCACTGGAGTTGTCCCAA
TTCTTGTTGAATTAGATGGTGATGTTAATGGGCACAAATTTTCTGTCAGTGGAGAGGGTGAAGGTGATGC
AACATACGGAAAACTTACCCTTAAATTTATTTGCACTACTGGAAAACTACCTGTTCCTTGGCCAACACTT
GTCACTACTTTCACTTATGGTGTTCAGTGCTTTTCAAGATACCCGGATCATATGAAACGGCATGACTTTT
TCAAGAGTGCCATGCCCGAAGGTTATGTACAGGAAAGAACTATATTTTTCAAAGATGACGGGAACTACAA
GACACGTGCTGAAGTCAAGTTTGAAGGTGATACCCTTGTTAATAGAATCGAGTTAAAAGGTATTGATTTT
AAAGAAGATGGAAACATTCTTGGGCACAAATTGGAATACAACTATAACTCACACAATGTATACATCATGG
CAGACAAACAAAAGAATGGAATCAAAGCTAACTTCAAAATTAGACACAACATTGAAGATGGAAGCGTTCA
ACTAGCAGACCATTATCAACAAAATACTCCAATTGGCGATGGCCCTGTCCTTTTACCAGACAACCATTAC
CTGTCCACACAATCTGCCCTTTCGAAAGATCCCAACGAAAAGAGAGACCACATGGTCCTTAAAGAGTTTG
TAACAGCTGCTGGGATTACACATGGCAGCTCCGGCTCCAGCGGGTCCGGAAGTGGTAGCTCAGGGTCTAG
TGGATCCAGAGATAGAACTAATTTATTTTTATCATACCGTAGGACTTTCCCTCATAACATAACTTTCTCA
TCTGGGAAAGCACCCTTGGGCGATGATCAAGATATTGAAATGGGTACATACCCGATGATGAATATGTCTC
ACGATATATCGGCCAGATTGACAGATGAACGAAAAAACAAGCATGAGAATCACAGTGATGCGTTACCACC
CATATTTATTGATATAGCGCAGGATGTTGATGATTATCTTCTGGAGGTGAGACGGTTAAGTGAGCAGTTG
GCGAAGGTTTATAGGAAGAATTCGTTACCTGGCTTTGAAGACAAGAGTCATGATGAGGCGCTGATTGAAG
ATCTAAGTTTCAAAGTAATTCAGATGCTGCAGAAATGTTACGCTGTTATGAAACGATTAAAGACCATATA
CAACTCTCAATTTGTGGATGGTAAGCAATTAAGTCGAGAAGAGCTGATTATACTAGATAATCTACAGAAG
ATCTATGCAGAAAAGATACAAACTGAAAGTAATAAGTTCAGAGTATTACAAAATAATTACTTGAAATTCT
TGAACAAGGATGATTTGAAACCTATCCGCAATAAGGCCAGTGCAGAGAACACGCTATTATTAGATGATGA
GGAAGAGGAGGCAGCAAGAGAGAAGAGAGAGGGCCTCGATATTGAAGACTATTCAAAAAGGACGTTGCAG
AGACAGCAACAGCTTCATGACACTTCTGCAGAAGCATATTTGAGAGAACGTGACGAAGAAATTACTCAGT
TGGCAAGGGGTGTATTAGAAGTGAGCACTATTTTCAGGGAAATGCAAGATTTGGTTGTTGACCAGGGGAC
TATTGTGGACAGGATTGATTATAATCTGGAAAATACAGTGGTAGAGCTAAAAAGTGCAGATAAAGAGTTG
AATAAAGCAACACACTACCAGAAGAGAACTCAAAAATGTAAAGTCATTTTATTACTAACATTGTGCGTAA
TAGCGCTCTTTTTCTTTGTTATGTTGAAACCACATGGCGGTGGCAGTGGTGGTCGTAATAATGGTAGCAA
CAAGTACAACAATGATGATAATAAAACAGTTAATAACAGTCATGATGACGGCAGTAATACCCATATTAAT
GACGAAGAGAGCAACTTGCCGAGTATCGTTGAAGTAACAGAATCTGAGAATGATGCTTTGGATGACCTAC
TTTGATGACAAAACTTTCACGGTACCGCATCGCGATTTTGAACTATAATATGCTTTGAAGAAAATTGAGA
GATTTAGTCAGCGTTCATATGACCTGTTGCTCGTTCTATTTGGGAAAAGTGAAAAGGTTAATATATGATT
TCAATAAAGTATGTAGTATGATAATAAAATACAAATTTATATGGGATAAAATTGAACCGCAAGTAAAGAC
TGGCGAACGAATATTGTGCATAAGTAGTTCCTGAAGATGATAAAATATGGTTTAATACAAGTTGGTGGTT
ATTGTGATTTGTAGAATATAAAAAAAAAAAAAGAACCTTCATTTTTCTTTTTTTACCTAAATCCGTAAGG
ATTGTTCAGTGAAGTAGTAGCTCGGGGCAAGTTTTTGTTTTGCATTCTCCTCTTATAGGCAGGCTTATAT
CCTTGTGTTATCGGGCTTTGGTTTGGTAAAGGATTCGGAGCTCGAATTCACTGGCCGTCGTTTTACAACG
TCGTGACTGGGAAAACCCTGGCGTTACCCAACTTAATCGCCTTGCAGCACATCCCCCTTTCGCCAGCTGG
CGTAATAGCGAAGAGGCCCGCACCGATCGCCCTTCCCAACAGTTGCGCAGCCTGAATGGCGAATGGCGCC
TGATGCGGTATTTTCTCCTTACGCATCTGTGCGGTATTTCACACCGCATATGGTGCACTCTCAGTACAAT
CTGCTCTGATGCCGCATAGTTAAGCCAGCCCCGACACCCGCCAACACCCGCTGACGCGCCCTGACGGGCT
TGTCTGCTCCCGGCATCCGCTTACAGACAAGCTGTGACCGTCTCCGGGAGCTGCATGTGTCAGAGGTTTT
CACCGTCATCACCGAAACGCGCGAGACGAAAGGGCGGGTAATAACTGATATAATTAAATTGAAGCTCTAA
TTTGTGAGTTTAGTATACATGCATTTACTTATAATACAGTTTTTTAGTTTTGCTGGCCGCATCTTCTCAA
ATATGCTTCCCAGCCTGCTTTTCTGTAACGTTCACCCTCTACCTTAGCATCCCTTCCCTTTGCAAATAGT
CCTCTTCCAACAATAATAATGTCAGATCCTGTAGAGACCACATCATCCACGGTTCTATACTGTTGACCCA
ATGCGTCTCCCTTGTCATCTAAACCCACACCGGGTGTCATAATCAACCAATCGTAACCTTCATCTCTTCC
ACCCATGTCTCTTTGAGCAATAAAGCCGATAACAAAATCTTTGTCGCTCTTCGCAATGTCAACAGTACCC
TTAGTATATTCTCCAGTAGATAGGGAGCCCTTGCATGACAATTCTGCTAACATCAAAAGGCCTCTAGGTT
CCTTTGTTACTTCTTCTGCCGCCTGCTTCAAACCGCTAACAATACCTGGGCCCACCACACCGTGTGCATT
CGTAATGTCTGCCCATTCTGCTATTCTGTATACACCCGCAGAGTACTGCAATTTGACTGTATTACCAATG
TCAGCAAATTTTCTGTCTTCGAAGAGTAAAAAATTGTACTTGGCGGATAATGCCTTTAGCGGCTTAACTG
TGCCCTCCATCGAAAAATCAGTCAAGATATCCACATGTGTTTTTAGTAAACAAATTTTGGGACCTAATGC
TTCAACTAACTCCAGTAATTCCTTGGTGGTACGAACATCCAATGAAGCACACAAGTTTGTTTGCTTTTCG
TGCATGATATTAAATAGCTTGGCAGCAACAGGACTAGGATGAGTAGCAGCACGTTCCTTATATGTAGCTT
TCGACATGATTTATCTTCGTTTCCTGCATGTTTTTGTTCTGTGCAGTTGGGTTAAGAATACTGGGCAATT
TCATGTTTCTTCAACACTACATATGCGTATATATACCAATCTAAGTCTGTGCTCCTTCCTTCGTTCTTCC
TTCTGTTCGGAGATTACCGAATCAAAAAAATTTCAAGGAAACCGAAATCAAAAAAAAGAATAAAAAAAAA
ATGATGAATTGAAAAGCTGGCCTCGTGATACGCCTATTTTTATAGGTTAATGTCATGATAATAATGGTTT
CTTAGACGTCAGGTGGCACTTTTCGGGGAAATGTGCGCGGAACCCCTATTTGTTTATTTTTCTAAATACA
TTCAAATATGTATCCGCTCATGAGACAATAACCCTGATAAATGCTTCAATAATATTGAAAAAGGAAGAGT
ATGAGTATTCAACATTTCCGTGTCGCCCTTATTCCCTTTTTTGCGGCATTTTGCCTTCCTGTTTTTGCTC
ACCCAGAAACGCTGGTGAAAGTAAAAGATGCTGAAGATCAGTTGGGTGCACGAGTGGGTTACATCGAACT
GGATCTCAACAGCGGTAAGATCCTTGAGAGTTTTCGCCCCGAAGAACGTTTTCCAATGATGAGCACTTTT
AAAGTTCTGCTATGTGGCGCGGTATTATCCCGTATTGACGCCGGGCAAGAGCAACTCGGTCGCCGCATAC
ACTATTCTCAGAATGACTTGGTTGAGTACTCACCAGTCACAGAAAAGCATCTTACGGATGGCATGACAGT
AAGAGAATTATGCAGTGCTGCCATAACCATGAGTGATAACACTGCGGCCAACTTACTTCTGACAACGATC
GGAGGACCGAAGGAGCTAACCGCTTTTTTGCACAACATGGGGGATCATGTAACTCGCCTTGATCGTTGGG
AACCGGAGCTGAATGAAGCCATACCAAACGACGAGCGTGACACCACGATGCCTGTAGCAATGGCAACAAC
GTTGCGCAAACTATTAACTGGCGAACTACTTACTCTAGCTTCCCGGCAACAATTAATAGACTGGATGGAG
GCGGATAAAGTTGCAGGACCACTTCTGCGCTCGGCCCTTCCGGCTGGCTGGTTTATTGCTGATAAATCTG
GAGCCGGTGAGCGTGGGTCTCGCGGTATCATTGCAGCACTGGGGCCAGATGGTAAGCCCTCCCGTATCGT
AGTTATCTACACGACGGGGAGTCAGGCAACTATGGATGAACGAAATAGACAGATCGCTGAGATAGGTGCC
TCACTGATTAAGCATTGGTAACTGTCAGACCAAGTTTACTCATATATACTTTAGATTGATTTAAAACTTC
ATTTTTAATTTAAAAGGATCTAGGTGAAGATCCTTTTTGATAATCTCATGACCAAAATCCCTTAACGTGA
GTTTTCGTTCCACTGAGCGTCAGACCCCGTAGAAAAGATCAAAGGATCTTCTTGAGATCCTTTTTTTCTG
CGCGTAATCTGCTGCTTGCAAACAAAAAAACCACCGCTACCAGCGGTGGTTTGTTTGCCGGATCAAGAGC
TACCAACTCTTTTTCCGAAGGTAACTGGCTTCAGCAGAGCGCAGATACCAAATACTGTTCTTCTAGTGTA
GCCGTAGTTAGGCCACCACTTCAAGAACTCTGTAGCACCGCCTACATACCTCGCTCTGCTAATCCTGTTA
CCAGTGGCTGCTGCCAGTGGCGATAAGTCGTGTCTTACCGGGTTGGACTCAAGACGATAGTTACCGGATA
AGGCGCAGCGGTCGGGCTGAACGGGGGGTTCGTGCACACAGCCCAGCTTGGAGCGAACGACCTACACCGA
ACTGAGATACCTACAGCGTGAGCTATGAGAAAGCGCCACGCTTCCCGAAGGGAGAAAGGCGGACAGGTAT
CCGGTAAGCGGCAGGGTCGGAACAGGAGAGCGCACGAGGGAGCTTCCAGGGGGAAACGCCTGGTATCTTT
ATAGTCCTGTCGGGTTTCGCCACCTCTGACTTGAGCGTCGATTTTTGTGATGCTCGTCAGGGGGGCGGAG
CCTATGGAAAAACGCCAGCAACGCGGCCTTTTTACGGTTCCTGGCCTTTTGCTGGCCTTTTGCTCACATG
TTCTTTCCTGCGTTATCCCCTGATTCTGTGGATAACCGTATTACCGCCTTTGAGTGAGCTGATACCGCTC
GCCGCAGCCGAACGACCGAGCGCAGCGAGTCAGTGAGCGAGGAAGCGGAAGA
Features (pLannotate 1.2.2; 15 found; start..end, strand, type, name):
      1..93      +  CDS            lacI (fragment): lac repressor; lacI; The lac repressor binds to the lac operator to inhibit transcription in E. coli. This inhibition can be relieved by adding lactose or isopropyl-β-D-thiogalactopyranoside (IPTG).
    106..127     +  protein_bind   CAP binding site: CAP binding activates transcription in the presence of cAMP. E. coli catabolite activator protein
    142..172     +  promoter       lac promoter: promoter for the E. coli lac operon
    180..196     +  protein_bind   lac operator: The lac repressor binds to the lac operator to inhibit transcription in E. coli. This inhibition can be relieved by adding lactose or isopropyl-β-D-thiogalactopyranoside (IPTG). lac repressor encoded by lacI
    591..1286    +  CDS            GFP (S65T): GFP (S65T) is a basic (constitutively fluorescent) green fluorescent protein published in 1995, derived from Aequorea victoria.
   1338..2522    +  CDS            TLG2: TLG2_YEAST - Experimental evidence at protein level: Swiss-Prot protein existence level 1. t-SNARE that functions in transport from the endosome to the late Golgi and on the endocytic pathway. From Saccharomyces cerevisiae (strain ATCC 204508 / S288c) (Baker's yeast).
   2856..2981    -  CDS            YOL19_YEAST (fragment): Experimental evidence at protein level: Swiss-Prot protein existence level 1. From Saccharomyces cerevisiae (strain ATCC 204508 / S288c) (Baker's yeast).
   2986..3143    +  CDS            lacZα (fragment): LacZα fragment of β-galactosidase; lacZ fragment
   3149..3248    -  misc_feature   bom (fragment): basis of mobility region from pBR322
   3350..3385    -  CDS            rop (fragment): Rop protein, which maintains plasmids at low copy number; rop
   3474..4277    -  CDS            URA3: orotidine-5'-phosphate decarboxylase, required for uracil biosynthesis; S. cerevisiae URA3; yeast auxotrophic marker, counterselectable with 5-fluoroorotic acid (5-FOA)
   4278..4493    -  promoter       URA3 promoter: S. cerevisiae URA3
   4586..4690    +  promoter       AmpR promoter: bla
   4691..5551    +  CDS            AmpR: β-lactamase; bla; confers resistance to ampicillin, carbenicillin, and related antibiotics
   5722..6310    +  rep_origin     ori: high-copy-number ColE1/pMB1/pBR322/pUC origin of replication
