[The description below was written by a language model from this plasmid's Addgene catalogue record and pLannotate feature annotations shown in this document.]
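Description:
YIplac211-iGFP-TLG2 is a yeast integrating plasmid built on the YIplac211 backbone and designed to replace the chromosomal TLG2 gene of Saccharomyces cerevisiae with a GFP-tagged allele. The feature table shows no yeast replication origin or centromere, consistent with an integrative vector that persists in yeast only after recombining into the genome. In E. coli it is propagated through a ColE1/pUC-type origin and selected with ampicillin via the bla gene. In yeast, selection relies on URA3 under its own promoter. Remnants of the lac promoter/operator, lacZα, and fragments of lacI, bom and rop are carried over from the parent cloning vector and have no role in the yeast application.

The insert, cloned between HindIII and SacI sites, contains a GFP (S65T-type) coding sequence placed upstream of the full TLG2 open reading frame, giving an N-terminal iGFP fusion to Tlg2, a t-SNARE that acts in endosome-to-late-Golgi and endocytic traffic. No heterologous yeast promoter is annotated. Unannotated sequence upstream of GFP, together with a downstream fragment of the neighbouring YOL019W locus, suggests that native genomic flanks are included, which would provide homology for targeting and leave the fusion under endogenous regulation, although the record does not state this explicitly.

In the pop-in/pop-out strategy, the plasmid integrates at TLG2 by homologous recombination with selection for uracil prototrophy. This creates a duplication of tagged and untagged copies. Counterselection against URA3 with 5-fluoroorotic acid then recovers cells that have excised the vector, some of which retain only the iGFP-TLG2 allele. The resulting marker-free strain is suited to live-cell fluorescence imaging of Tlg2 in the yeast endomembrane system.
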