Addgene plasmid #105262: YIplac211-iGFP-TLG2
Purpose: Plasmid for pop-in/pop-out replacement of Tlg2 with iGFP-Tlg2.
Depositing lab: Benjamin Glick. Depositing organization: University of Chicago. Publication: Budding Yeast Has a Minimal Endomembrane System. Day KJ, Casler JC, Glick BS. Dev Cell. 2018 Jan 8;44(1):56-72.e4. doi: 10.1016/j.devcel.2017.12.014. Epub 2018 Jan 8. PubMed 29316441.
Backbone
  Vector backbone: YIplac211
  Backbone size w/o insert (bp): 3797
  Total vector size (bp): 6497
  Vector type: Yeast Expression
  Selectable markers: URA3
Growth in bacteria
  Bacterial resistance: Ampicillin, 100 μg/mL
  Growth temperature: 37°C
  Growth strain: DH5alpha
  Copy number: Unknown
Gene/Insert
  Gene/Insert name: Tlg2
  Species: S. cerevisiae (budding yeast)
  Entrez Gene: TLG2 (a.k.a. YOL018C)
  Tag / fusion protein: iGFP (N terminal on insert)
  Cloning method: Restriction Enzyme; 5′ cloning site HindIII (not destroyed); 3′ cloning site SacI (not destroyed)
  Sequencing primers: 5′ M13 REVERSE; 3′ M13 FORWARD
Terms and licenses: Academic/Nonprofit Terms; Industry Terms: Not Available to Industry
How to cite: YIplac211-iGFP-TLG2 was a gift from Benjamin Glick (Addgene plasmid # 105262 ; http://n2t.net/addgene:105262 ; RRID:Addgene_105262)
